>Addgene plasmid #148364 | pnEA-NpM-DmMextli_577-640-M605D-GB1_AB | depositor full sequence | sequence record 290812 | Full Sequence
TTCTTGAAGACGAAAGGGCCTCGTGATACGCCTATTTTTATAGGTTAATGTCATGATAATAATGGTTTCT
TAGACGTCAGGTGGCACTTTTCGGGGAAATGTGCGCGGAACCCCTATTTGTTTATTTTTCTAAATACATT
CAAATATGTATCCGCTCATGAGACAATAACCCTGATAAATGCTTCAATAATATTGAAAAAGGAAGAGTAT
GAGTATTCAACATTTCCGTGTCGCCCTTATTCCCTTTTTTGCGGCATTTTGCCTTCCTGTTTTTGCTCAC
CCAGAAACGCTGGTGAAAGTAAAAGATGCTGAAGATCAGTTGGGTGCACGAGTGGGTTACATCGAACTGG
ATCTCAACAGCGGTAAGATCCTTGAGAGTTTTCGCCCCGAAGAACGTTTTCCAATGATGAGCACTTTTAA
AGTTCTGCTATGTGGCGCGGTATTATCCCGTGTTGACGCCGGGCAAGAGCAACTCGGTCGCCGCATACAC
TATTCTCAGAATGACTTGGTTGAGTACTCACCAGTCACAGAAAAGCATCTTACGGATGGCATGACAGTAA
GAGAATTATGCAGTGCTGCCATAACCATGAGTGATAACACTGCGGCCAACTTACTTCTGACAACGATCGG
AGGACCGAAGGAGCTAACCGCTTTTTTGCACAACATGGGGGATCATGTAACTCGCCTTGATCGTTGGGAA
CCGGAGCTGAATGAAGCCATACCAAACGACGAGCGTGACACCACGATGCCTGCAGCAATGGCAACAACGT
TGCGCAAACTATTAACTGGCGAACTACTTACTCTAGCTTCCCGGCAACAATTAATAGACTGGATGGAGGC
GGATAAAGTTGCAGGACCACTTCTGCGCTCGGCCCTTCCGGCTGGCTGGTTTATTGCTGATAAATCTGGA
GCCGGTGAGCGTGGGTCTCGCGGTATCATTGCAGCACTGGGGCCAGATGGTAAGCCCTCCCGTATCGTAG
TTATCTACACGACGGGGAGTCAGGCAACTATGGATGAACGAAATAGACAGATCGCTGAGATAGGTGCCTC
ACTGATTAAGCATTGGTAACTGTCAGACCAAGTTTACTCATATATACTTTAGATTGATTTAAAACTTCAT
TTTTAATTTAAAAGGATCTAGGTGAAGATCCTTTTTGATAATCTCATGACCAAAATCCCTTAACGTGAGT
TTTCGTTCCACTGAGCGTCAGACCCCGTAGAAAAGATCAAAGGATCTTCTTGAGATCCTTTTTTTCTGCG
CGTAATCTGCTGCTTGCAAACAAAAAAACCACCGCTACCAGCGGTGGTTTGTTTGCCGGATCAAGAGCTA
CCAACTCTTTTTCCGAAGGTAACTGGCTTCAGCAGAGCGCAGATACCAAATACTGTCCTTCTAGTGTAGC
CGTAGTTAGGCCACCACTTCAAGAACTCTGTAGCACCGCCTACATACCTCGCTCTGCTAATCCTGTTACC
AGTGGCTGCTGCCAGTGGCGATAAGTCGTGTCTTACCGGGTTGGACTCAAGACGATAGTTACCGGATAAG
GCGCAGCGGTCGGGCTGAACGGGGGGTTCGTGCACACAGCCCAGCTTGGAGCGAACGACCTACACCGAAC
TGAGATACCTACAGCGTGAGCTATGAGAAAGCGCCACGCTTCCCGAAGGGAGAAAGGCGGACAGGTATCC
GGTAAGCGGCAGGGTCGGAACAGGAGAGCGCACGAGGGAGCTTCCAGGGGGAAACGCCTGGTATCTTTAT
AGTCCTGTCGGGTTTCGCCACCTCTGACTTGAGCGTCGATTTTTGTGATGCTCGTCAGGGGGGCGGAGCC
TATGGAAAAACGCCAGCAACGCGGCCTTTTTACGGTTCCTGGCCTTTTGCTGGCCTTTTGCTCACATGTT
CTTTCCTGCGTTATCCCCTGATTCTGTGGATAACCGTATTACCGCCTTTGAGTGAGCTGATACCGCTCGC
CGCAGCCGAACGACCGAGCGCAGCGAGTCAGTGAGCGAGGAAGCGGAAGAGCGCCTGATGCGGTATTTTC
TCCTTACGCATCTGTGCGGTATTTCACACCGCATATATGGTGCACTCTCAGTACAATCTGCTCTGATGCC
GCATAGTTAAGCCAGTATACACTCCGCTATCGCTACGTGACTGGGTCATGGCTGCGCCCCGACACCCGCC
AACACCCGCTGACGCGCCCTGACGGGCTTGTCTGCTCCCGGCATCCGCTTACAGACAAGCTGTGACCGTC
TCCGGGAGCTGCATGTGTCAGAGGTTTTCACCGTCATCACCGAAACGCGCGAGGCAGCTGCGGTAAAGCT
CATCAGCGTGGTCGTGAAGCGATTCACAGATGTCTGCCTGTTCATCCGCGTCCAGCTCGTTGAGTTTCTC
CAGAAGCGTTAATGTCTGGCTTCTGATAAAGCGGGCCATGTTAAGGGCGGTTTTTTCCTGTTTGGTCACT
GATGCCTCCGTGTAAGGGGGATTTCTGTTCATGGGGGTAATGATACCGATGAAACGAGAGAGGATGCTCA
CGATACGGGTTACTGATGATGAACATGCCCGGTTACTGGAACGTTGTGAGGGTAAACAACTGGCGGTATG
GATGCGGCGGGACCAGAGAAAAATCACTCAGGGTCAATGCCAGCGCTTCGTTAATACAGATGTAGGTGTT
CCACAGGGTAGCCAGCAGCATCCTGCGATGCAGATCCGGAACATAATGGTGCAGGGCGCTGACTTCCGCG
TTTCCAGACTTTACGAAACACGGAAACCGAAGACCATTCATGTTGTTGCTCAGGTCGCAGACGTTTTGCA
GCAGCAGTCGCTTCACGTTCGCTCGCGTATCGGTGATTCATTCTGCTAACCAGTAAGGCAACCCCGCCAG
CCTAGCCGGGTCCTCAACGACAGGAGCACGATCATGCGCACCCGTGGCCAGGACCCAACGCTGCCCGAGA
TGCGCCGCGTGCGGCTGCTGGAGATGGCGGACGCGATGGATATGTTCTGCCAAGGGTTGGTTTGCGCATT
CACAGTTCTCCGCAAGAATTGATTGGCTCCAATTCTTGGAGTGGTGAATCCGTTAGCGAGGTGCCGCCGG
CTTCCATTCAGGTCGAGGTGGCCCGGCTCCATGCACCGCGACGCAACGCGGGGAGGCAGACAAGGTATAG
GGCGGCGCCTACAATCCATGCCAACCCGTTCCATGTGCTCGCCGAGGCGGCATAAATCGCCGTGACGATC
AGCGGTCCAGTGATCGAAGTTAGGCTGGTAAGAGCCGCGAGCGATCCTTGAAGCTGTCCCTGATGGTCGT
CATCTACCTGCCTGGACAGCATGGCCTGCAACGCGGGCATCCCGATGCCGCCGGAAGCGAGAAGAATCAT
AATGGGGAAGGCCATCCAGCCTCGCGTCGCGAACGCCAGCAAGACGTAGCCCAGCGCGTCGGCCGCCATG
CCGGCGATAATGGCCTGCTTCTCGCCGAAACGTTTGGTGGCGGGACCAGTGACGAAGGCTTGAGCGAGGG
CGTGCAAGATTCCGAATACCGCAAGCGACAGGCCGATCATCGTCGCGCTCCAGCGAAAGCGGTCCTCGCC
GAAAATGACCCAGAGCGCTGCCGGCACCTGTCCTACGAGTTGCATGATAAAGAAGACAGTCATAAGTGCG
GCGACGATAGTCATGCCCCGCGCCCACCGGAAGGAGCTGACTGGGTTGAAGGCTCTCAAGGGCATCGGTC
GAGATCCCGGTGCCTAATGAGTGAGCTAACTTACATTAATTGCGTTGCGCTCACTGCCCGCTTTCCAGTC
GGGAAACCTGTCGTGCCAGCTGCATTAATGAATCGGCCAACGCGCGGGGAGAGGCGGTTTGCGTATTGGG
CGCCAGGGTGGTTTTTCTTTTCACCAGTGAGACGGGCAACAGCTGATTGCCCTTCACCGCCTGGCCCTGA
GAGAGTTGCAGCAAGCGGTCCACGCTGGTTTGCCCCAGCAGGCGAAAATCCTGTTTGATGGTGGTTAACG
GCGGGATATAACATGAGCTGTCTTCGGTATCGTCGTATCCCACTACCGAGATATCCGCACCAACGCGCAG
CCCGGACTCGGTAATGGCGCGCATTGCGCCCAGCGCCATCTGATCGTTGGCAACCAGCATCGCAGTGGGA
ACGATGCCCTCATTCAGCATTTGCATGGTTTGTTGAAAACCGGACATGGCACTCCAGTCGCCTTCCCGTT
CCGCTATCGGCTGAATTTGATTGCGAGTGAGATATTTATGCCAGCCAGCCAGACGCAGACGCGCCGAGAC
AGAACTTAATGGGCCCGCTAACAGCGCGATTTGCTGGTGACCCAATGCGACCAGATGCTCCACGCCCAGT
CGCGTACCGTCTTCATGGGAGAAAATAATACTGTTGATGGGTGTCTGGTCAGAGACATCAAGAAATAACG
CCGGAACATTAGTGCAGGCAGCTTCCACAGCAATGGCATCCTGGTCATCCAGCGGATAGTTAATGATCAG
CCCACTGACGCGTTGCGCGAGAAGATTGTGCACCGCCGCTTTACAGGCTTCGACGCCGCTTCGTTCTACC
ATCGACACCACCACGCTGGCACCCAGTTGATCGGCGCGAGATTTAATCGCCGCGACAATTTGCGACGGCG
CGTGCAGGGCCAGACTGGAGGTGGCAACGCCAATCAGCAACGACTGTTTGCCCGCCAGTTGTTGTGCCAC
GCGGTTGGGAATGTAATTCAGCTCCGCCATCGCCGCTTCCACTTTTTCCCGCGTTTTCGCAGAAACGTGG
CTGGCCTGGTTCACCACGCGGGAAACGGTCTGATAAGAGACACCGGCATACTCTGCGACATCGTATAACG
TTACTGGTTTCACATTCACCACCCTGAATTGACTCTCTTCCGGGCGCTATCATGCCATACCGCGAAAGGT
TTTGCGCCATTCGATGGTGTCCGGGATCTCGACGCTCTCCCTTATGCGACTCCTGCATTAGGAAGCAGCC
CAGTAGTAGGTTGAGGCCGTTGAGCACCGCCGCCGCAAGGAATGGTGCATGCAAGGAGATGGCGCCCAAC
AGTCCCCCGGCCACGGGGCCTGCCACCATACCCACGCCGAAACAAGCGCTCATGAGCCCGAAGTGGCGAG
CCCGATCTTCCCCATCGGTGATGTCGGCGATATAGGCGCCAGCAACCGCACCTGTGGCGCCGGTGATGCC
GGCCACGATGCGTCCGGCGTAGAGGATCGAGATCTCGATCCCGCGAAATTAATACGACTCACTATAGGGG
AATTGTGAGCGGATAACAATTCCCCACTAGTAATAATTTTGTTTAACTTTAAGAAGGAGATATACCATGG
AAACTGAAGAAGGTAAACTGGTAATCTGGATTAACGGCGATAAAGGCTATAACGGTCTCGCTGAAGTCGG
TAAGAAATTCGAGAAAGATACCGGAATTAAAGTCACCGTTGAGCATCCGGATAAACTGGAAGAGAAATTC
CCACAGGTTGCGGCAACTGGCGATGGCCCTGACATTATCTTCTGGGCACACGACCGCTTTGGTGGCTACG
CTCAATCTGGCCTGTTGGCTGAAATCACCCCGGACAAAGCGTTCCAGGACAAGCTGTATCCGTTTACCTG
GGATGCCGTACGTTACAACGGCAAGCTGATTGCTTACCCGATCGCTGTTGAAGCGTTATCGCTGATTTAT
AACAAAGACCTGCTGCCGAACCCGCCAAAAACCTGGGAAGAGATCCCGGCGCTGGATAAAGAACTGAAAG
CGAAAGGTAAGAGCGCCCTGATGTTCAACCTGCAAGAACCGTACTTCACCTGGCCGCTGATTGCTGCTGA
CGGGGGTTATGCGTTCAAGTATGAAAACGGCAAGTACGACATTAAAGACGTGGGCGTGGATAACGCTGGC
GCGAAAGCGGGTCTGACCTTCCTGGTTGACCTGATTAAAAACAAACACATGAATGCAGACACCGATTACT
CCATCGCAGAAGCTGCCTTTAATAAAGGCGAAACAGCGATGACCATCAACGGCCCGTGGGCATGGTCCAA
CATCGACACCAGCAAAGTGAATTATGGTGTAACGGTACTGCCGACCTTCAAGGGTCAACCATCCAAACCG
TTCGTTGGCGTGCTGAGCGCAGGTATTAACGCCGCCAGTCCGAACAAAGAGCTGGCAAAAGAGTTCCTCG
AAAACTATCTGCTGACTGATGAAGGTCTGGAAGCGGTTAATAAAGACAAACCGCTGGGTGCCGTAGCGCT
GAAGTCTTACGAGGAAGAGTTGGCGAAAGATCCACGTATTGCCGCCACGATGGAAAACGCCCAGAAAGGT
GAAATCATGCCGAACATCCCGCAGATGTCCGCTTTCTGGTATGCCGTGCGTACTGCGGTGATCAACGCCG
CCAGCGGTCGTCAGACTGTCGATGAAGCCCTTAAAGACGCGCAGACTGGTACCGGCAGCGGCCTGGAAGT
TCTGTTCCAGGGGCCCCATATGCTCGAGTCTCGCGTTTCTTACGATATTGAACACTTGCTCTACTACTCC
ATGAGTCCGCACTCGTGGACCCTGCCCACCGACTGGCAAAAGGACCAGGAGACAGCGCCCTCGATTCTGC
GCAACAAGGATCTGCAGGATGAGAGCCAGCGCTTCGATGGTGATAAGTATCTGGCCAGCATTAAGACGGC
CGCCAAGCGAGCTAGCATGCAGTATAAACTGATTCTGAATGGCAAAACCCTGAAAGGTGAAACCACCACC
GAAGCAGTTGATGCAGCCACCGCAGAAAAAGTTTTTAAACAGTATGCCAATGATAACGGCGTTGATGGTG
AATGGACCTATGATGATGCAACCAAAACCTATACCGTTACCGAATAAGGATCCTAATAGTCTAGAGCTAG
CCCTAGGAGATCCGGCTGCTAACAAAGCCCGAAAGGAAGCTGAGTTGGCTGCTGCCACCGCTGAGCAATA
ACTAGCATAACCCCTTGGGGCCTCTAAACGGGTCTTGAGGGGTTTTTTGCTGAAAGGAGGAACTATATCC
GGATATCCCGCAAGAGGCCCGGCAGTACCGGCATAACCAAGCCTATGCCTACAGCATCCAGGGTGACGGT
GCCGAGGATGACGATGAGCGCATTGTTAGATTTCATACACGGTGCCTGACTGCGTTAGCAATTTAACTGT
GATAAACTACCGCATTAAAGCTTATCGATGATAAGCTGTCAAACATGAGAA
Features (pLannotate 1.2.2; 20 found; start..end, strand, type, name):
    104..208     +  promoter       AmpR promoter: bla
    209..1069    +  CDS            AmpR: β-lactamase; bla; confers resistance to ampicillin, carbenicillin, and related antibiotics
   1240..1828    +  rep_origin     ori: high-copy-number ColE1/pMB1/pBR322/pUC origin of replication
   2014..2156    -  misc_feature   bom: basis of mobility region from pBR322
   2258..2449    -  CDS            rop: Rop protein, which maintains plasmids at low copy number; rop
   2466..2846    +  CDS            YPB1_ECOLX: Protein predicted: Swiss-Prot protein existence level 4. From Escherichia coli.
   3088..3712    -  CDS            TcR (fragment): tetracycline efflux protein; tet; confers resistance to tetracycline
   3727..3748    -  protein_bind   CAP binding site: CAP binding activates transcription in the presence of cAMP. E. coli catabolite activator protein
   3761..4843    -  CDS            lacI: lac repressor; lacI; The lac repressor binds to the lac operator to inhibit transcription in E. coli. This inhibition can be relieved by adding lactose or isopropyl-β-D-thiogalactopyranoside (IPTG).
   4844..4921    -  promoter       lacI promoter: lacI
   4929..5208    -  CDS            TcR (fragment): tetracycline efflux protein; tet; confers resistance to tetracycline
   5230..5248    +  promoter       T7 promoter: promoter for bacteriophage T7 RNA polymerase
   5249..5273    +  protein_bind   lac operator: The lac repressor binds to the lac operator to inhibit transcription in E. coli. This inhibition can be relieved by adding lactose or isopropyl-β-D-thiogalactopyranoside (IPTG). lac repressor encoded by lacI
   5288..5310    +  RBS            RBS: efficient ribosome binding site from bacteriophage T7 gene 10 (Olins and Rangwala, 1989)
   5321..6417    +  CDS            MBP (fragment): maltose binding protein from E. coli; malE (mutated); This version of the gene does not encode a signal sequence, so MBP will remain in the cytosol.
   6586..6834    +  CDS            spg (fragment): SPG1_STRSG - Experimental evidence at protein level: Swiss-Prot protein existence level 1. Binds to the constant Fc region of IgG with high affinity. From Streptococcus sp. group G.
   6875..6924    +  CDS            SET1 (fragment): solubility-enhancement tag derived from T7 phage gene 10B
   6932..6979    +  terminator     T7 terminator: transcription terminator for bacteriophage T7 RNA polymerase
   7002..7106    -  CDS            TcR (fragment): tetracycline efflux protein; tet; confers resistance to tetracycline
   7154..7182    -  promoter       tet promoter: E. coli promoter for tetracycline efflux protein gene
