[The description below was written by a language model from this plasmid's Addgene catalogue record and pLannotate feature annotations shown in this document.]
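Description:
pnEA-NpM-DmMextli_577-640-M605D-GB1_AB is a 7,191 nt bacterial expression plasmid for producing a short fragment of Drosophila melanogaster Mextli (gene mxt), residues 577–640 carrying an M605D substitution. The catalogue lists the backbone as unknown, but the annotated features show a pET-like, pBR322-derived architecture: a ColE1/pMB1-type origin together with the bom site and the rop gene, which is consistent with the low copy number recorded. An AmpR (β-lactamase) cassette provides ampicillin selection. Several tetracycline-resistance gene fragments and a tet promoter appear to be interrupted remnants of the parental vector rather than a functional marker.

Expression is driven by a T7 promoter followed by a lac operator and the phage T7 gene 10 ribosome binding site, with a T7 terminator downstream. A lacI gene on the plasmid supplies repressor, so transcription should be IPTG-inducible in hosts that provide T7 RNA polymerase. The open reading frame begins with a cytosolic maltose-binding protein that lacks a signal sequence. It is followed by an unannotated gap of roughly 170 nt, which by its size and position presumably holds linker sequence and the Mextli fragment. Next comes a segment matching streptococcal protein G, corresponding to the GB1 domain in the plasmid name. MBP and GB1 are commonly used to improve the solubility and handling of small peptides. A short hit annotated as a T7 gene 10B solubility tag lies just before the terminator, and the record does not show whether it is translated.

The associated publication concerns how Mextli proteins bind eIF4E, so the construct probably provides recombinant mutant peptide for such interaction studies. The record does not state the specific role of the M605D change. The depositor sequence may be theoretical rather than experimentally verified.
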