Addgene plasmid #148364: pnEA-NpM-DmMextli_577-640-M605D-GB1_AB
Purpose: Bacterial Expression of DmMextli_577-640-M605D
Depositing lab: Elisa Izaurralde. Depositing organization: Max Planck Institute for Developmental Biology. Publication: Mextli proteins use both canonical bipartite and novel tripartite binding modes to form eIF4E complexes that display differential sensitivity to 4E-BP regulation. Peter D, Weber R, Kone C, Chung MY, Ebertsch L, Truffault V, Weichenrieder O, Igreja C, Izaurralde E. Genes Dev. 2015 Sep 1;29(17):1835-49. doi: 10.1101/gad.269068.115. Epub 2015 Aug 20. PubMed 26294658.
Backbone
  Vector backbone: Unknown
  Vector type: Bacterial Expression
Growth in bacteria
  Bacterial resistance: Ampicillin, 100 μg/mL
  Growth temperature: 37°C
  Growth strain: DH5alpha
  Copy number: Low Copy
Gene/Insert
  Gene/Insert name: DmMextli_577-640-M605D
  Species: D. melanogaster (fly)
  Entrez Gene: mxt (a.k.a. Dmel_CG2950, BcDNA:GH06479, CG2950, Dmel\CG2950, cg2950)
  Cloning method: Unknown
Terms and licenses: Academic/Nonprofit Terms; Industry Terms: Not Available to Industry
Depositor comments: sequence given by NCBI:NM_164598. Plasmids from this collection were made available to the research community and donated after the lab closed. Please note that the sequence provided by the depositing laboratory may be theoretical/predicted or based on Sanger sequencing results. There may be discrepancies between sequencing results obtained by Addgene and the depositor sequence. If an Addgene verified sequence is not available, please contact before placing your order to request that our lab fully sequence the plasmid.
How to cite: pnEA-NpM-DmMextli_577-640-M605D-GB1_AB was a gift from Elisa Izaurralde (Addgene plasmid # 148364 ; http://n2t.net/addgene:148364 ; RRID:Addgene_148364)
